Addgene plasmid #136175: pCDNA4.TO-ORF11-2xCSTREP
Purpose: Expresses C-terminally strep tagged Kaposi's Sarcoma Associated Herpesvirus (KSHV) ORF11
Depositing lab: Britt Glaunsinger. Depositing organization: University of California, Berkeley. Publication: Global mapping of herpesvirus-host protein complexes reveals a transcription strategy for late genes. Davis ZH, Verschueren E, Jang GM, Kleffman K, Johnson JR, Park J, Von Dollen J, Maher MC, Johnson T, Newton W, Jager S, Shales M, Horner J, Hernandez RD, Krogan NJ, Glaunsinger BA. Mol Cell. 2015 Jan 22;57(2):349-60. doi: 10.1016/j.molcel.2014.11.026. Epub 2014 Dec 24. PubMed 25544563.
Backbone
  Vector backbone: pCDNA4.TO
  Backbone manufacturer: Invitrogen
  Vector type: Mammalian Expression
  Selectable markers: Zeocin
Growth in bacteria
  Bacterial resistance: Ampicillin, 100 μg/mL
  Growth temperature: 37°C
  Growth strain: DH5alpha
  Copy number: High Copy
Gene/Insert
  Gene/Insert name: ORF11
  Species: Kaposi's sarcoma-associated herpesvirus (KSHV)
  Promoter: CMV
  Cloning method: Restriction Enzyme; 5′ cloning site Unknown (unknown if destroyed)
  Sequencing primers: 5′ CGCAAATGGGCGGTAGGCGTG; 3′ TAGAAGGCACAGTCGAGGCT
Resource information
  A portion of this plasmid was derived from a plasmid made by: cDNA of reactivated TREx BCBL-1-RTA cells
Terms and licenses: Academic/Nonprofit Terms; Industry Terms: Not Available to Industry
How to cite: pCDNA4.TO-ORF11-2xCSTREP was a gift from Britt Glaunsinger (Addgene plasmid # 136175 ; http://n2t.net/addgene:136175 ; RRID:Addgene_136175)
