[The description below was written by a language model from this plasmid's Addgene catalogue record and pLannotate feature annotations shown in this document.]
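Description:
pCDNA4.TO-ORF11-2xCSTREP is a mammalian expression plasmid of about 6.4 kb built on the Invitrogen pCDNA4.TO backbone and carrying ORF11 of Kaposi's sarcoma-associated herpesvirus (KSHV, human herpesvirus 8). It is maintained in E. coli as a high-copy plasmid through a ColE1/pUC-type origin, with ampicillin selection from the β-lactamase gene. An f1 origin and remnants of lac regulatory sequence are also present as backbone features. For selection in mammalian cells, a Sh ble (BleoR) cassette confers Zeocin resistance. It is driven by the SV40 early promoter, with an adjacent EM7 bacterial promoter, and ends in an SV40 polyadenylation signal.

The ORF11 coding sequence was derived from cDNA of reactivated TREx BCBL-1-RTA cells. It sits downstream of the human CMV immediate-early enhancer and promoter and is followed by the bovine growth hormone polyadenylation signal. Two short tet operator matches lie directly after the CMV promoter; the annotation software labels them as PLtetO-1 and TRE fragments. They correspond to the tetracycline-operator design implied by the "TO" backbone. In cells expressing the Tet repressor, transcription is held off until tetracycline or doxycycline is added, while in ordinary cells the promoter is constitutive.

According to the catalogue entry, the protein carries a C-terminal Strep tag, and the name implies two copies. The tag is not annotated separately in the feature table, though unannotated sequence lies between the end of the ORF11 match and the poly(A) signal. The construct serves to express tagged ORF11 in mammalian cells. The associated work on mapping herpesvirus-host protein complexes suggests use in Strep affinity purification to identify interacting host proteins.
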