Features (pLannotate 1.2.2; 22 found; start..end, strand, type, name):
     28..80      -  misc_feature   bom (fragment): basis of mobility region from pBR322
    235..614     +  enhancer       CMV enhancer: human cytomegalovirus immediate early enhancer
    615..818     +  promoter       CMV promoter: human cytomegalovirus (CMV) immediate early promoter
    820..839     +  promoter       PLtetO-1 promoter (fragment): modified phage lambda PL promoter with tet operator sites (Lutz and Bujard, 1997)
    841..860     +  promoter       PLtetO-1 promoter (fragment): modified phage lambda PL promoter with tet operator sites (Lutz and Bujard, 1997)
    868..901     +  promoter       TRE3GV promoter (fragment): 3rd-generation Tet-responsive promoter that can be activated by binding of Tet-On® 3G, optimized for retroviral and lentiviral vectors
    981..2201    +  CDS            ORF11: ORF11_HHV8P - Protein predicted: Swiss-Prot protein existence level 4. From Human herpesvirus 8 type P (isolate GK18) (HHV-8) (Kaposi's sarcoma-associated herpesvirus).
   2371..2595    +  polyA_signal   bGH poly(A) signal: bovine growth hormone polyadenylation signal
   2599..2620    +  promoter       SV40 promoter (fragment): SV40 enhancer and early promoter
   2641..3069    +  rep_origin     f1 ori (sequence partly withheld): f1 bacteriophage origin of replication; arrow indicates direction of (+) strand synthesis
   3083..3412    +  promoter       SV40 promoter: SV40 enhancer and early promoter
   3460..3507    +  promoter       EM7 promoter: synthetic bacterial promoter&nbsp
   3526..3900    +  CDS            BleoR: antibiotic-binding protein; Sh ble from Streptoalloteichus hindustanus; confers resistance to bleomycin, phleomycin, and Zeocin™
   3910..4035    +  CDS            ble (fragment): BLE_KLEPN - Experimental evidence at protein level: Swiss-Prot protein existence level 1. Binding protein with a strong affinity to the bleomycin family of antibiotics. Binds to CL990; an antimitotic-antibiotic compound. From Klebsiella pneumoniae.
   4030..4151    +  polyA_signal   SV40 poly(A) signal: SV40 polyadenylation signal
   4224..4240    -  protein_bind   lac operator: The lac repressor binds to the lac operator to inhibit transcription in E. coli. This inhibition can be relieved by adding lactose or isopropyl-β-D-thiogalactopyranoside (IPTG). lac repressor encoded by lacI
   4248..4278    -  promoter       lac promoter: promoter for the E. coli lac operon
   4293..4314    -  protein_bind   CAP binding site: CAP binding activates transcription in the presence of cAMP. E. coli catabolite activator protein
   4327..4419    -  CDS            lacI (fragment): lac repressor; lacI; The lac repressor binds to the lac operator to inhibit transcription in E. coli. This inhibition can be relieved by adding lactose or isopropyl-β-D-thiogalactopyranoside (IPTG).
   4602..5190    -  rep_origin     ori: high-copy-number ColE1/pMB1/pBR322/pUC origin of replication
   5361..6221    -  CDS            AmpR: β-lactamase; bla; confers resistance to ampicillin, carbenicillin, and related antibiotics
   6222..6326    -  promoter       AmpR promoter: bla
>Addgene plasmid #136175 | pCDNA4.TO-ORF11-2xCSTREP | addgene full sequence | sequence record 267425 | Addgene NGS Result
GACGGATCGGGAGATCTCCCGATCCCCTATGGTGCACTCTCAGTACAATCTGCTCTGATGCCGCATAGTT
AAGCCAGTATCTGCTCCCTGCTTGTGTGTTGGAGGTCGCTGAGTAGTGCGCGAGCAAAATTTAAGCTACA
ACAAGGCAAGGCTTGACCGACAATTGCATGAAGAATCTGCTTAGGGTTAGGCGTTTTGCGCTGCTTCGCG
ATGTACGGGCCAGATATACGCGTTGACATTGATTATTGACTAGTTATTAATAGTAATCAATTACGGGGTC
ATTAGTTCATAGCCCATATATGGAGTTCCGCGTTACATAACTTACGGTAAATGGCCCGCCTGGCTGACCG
CCCAACGACCCCCGCCCATTGACGTCAATAATGACGTATGTTCCCATAGTAACGCCAATAGGGACTTTCC
ATTGACGTCAATGGGTGGAGTATTTACGGTAAACTGCCCACTTGGCAGTACATCAAGTGTATCATATGCC
AAGTACGCCCCCTATTGACGTCAATGACGGTAAATGGCCCGCCTGGCATTATGCCCAGTACATGACCTTA
TGGGACTTTCCTACTTGGCAGTACATCTACGTATTAGTCATCGCTATTACCATGGTGATGCGGTTTTGGC
AGTACATCAATGGGCGTGGATAGCGGTTTGACTCACGGGGATTTCCAAGTCTCCACCCCATTGACGTCAA
TGGGAGTTTGTTTTGGCACCAAAATCAACGGGACTTTCCAAAATGTCGTAACAACTCCGCCCCATTGACG
CAAATGGGCGGTAGGCGTGTACGGTGGGAGGTCTATATAAGCAGAGCTCTCCCTATCAGTGATAGAGATC
TCCCTATCAGTGATAGAGATCGTCGACGAGCTCGTTTAGTGAACCGTCAGATCGCCTGGAGACGCCATCC
ACGCTGTTTTGACCTCCATAGAAGACACCGGGACCGATCCAGCCTCCGGACTCTAGCGTTTAAACTTAAG
ATGGCGCAGGAGTCAGAGCAGTGCTCCCGTGCGTTTGCAGTATGCAGTAGTAAACGACAGCTCGGGCGCG
GCGAGCCCGTATGGGATTCCGTCATTCACCCTAGCCACATCGTCATCTCTAATCGAGTACCCCTCTTACT
AAGAGAACAGAACATATGTCTCCCTTCGTGCCCCAGCGTCGGCCAGATCCTCCACAGAGCCTACCCCAAC
TTTACATTCGACAACACGCACCGCAAGCAGCAAACGGAGACCTACACTGCATTCTACGCTTTTGGGGACC
AAAATAACAAGGTTAGGATCTTGCCCACTGTTGTGGAAAGCTCCTCGAGCGTGCTGATTTTTAGACTACG
CGCGTCGGTCTCTGCGAACATCGCCGTGGGAGGGCTCAAAATAATAATACTTGCTCTCACCCTGGTGCAT
GCCCAAGGAGTGTACCTGCGTTGCGGTAAGGACCTTTCTACACCACACTGCGCACCGGCTATTGTTCAGC
GTGAGGTGCTGAGCAGCGGGTTTGAGCCGCAGTTTACCGTAACTGGCATTCCAGTGACATCCTCGAACTT
AAACCAATGCTACTTTCTGGTAAGAAAGCCAAAAAGCCGGCTGGCAAAGCCGTTTGCACGCCTGTCCGCG
GAGACGACTGAGGAGTGTCGCGTCAGGTCTATCCGCCTCGGGAAGACACACCTGCGGATATCGGTGACTG
CGCCTGCGCAGGAAACGCCCGTCTGGGGGCTCGTGACCACGAGCTTCAGCCTTACCCCCACCGCACCGCT
GGCCTTTGATCGTAACCCGTACAATCACGAGACATTTGCCTGTAACGCCAGGCACTACATCCCAGTAATC
TACAGCGGACCAAAAATTACGCTGGCCCCGCGCGGCCGCCAGGTAGTCTGGCACAACAACAGCTACACGT
CCTCCCTGCCATGCAAAGTCACAGCCATCGTGTCAAACCACTGCTGTAACTGTGACATATTTTTAGAGGA
CTCGGAATGGCGCCCAAACAAGCCAGCACCCCTGAAACTGGTGAACACGAGTGATCATCCCGTCATATTG
GAGCCGGACACACACATTGGAAACGCCCTCTTCATCATCGCACCCAAGGCCCGAGGTTTACGCAGACTGA
CTCGCTTAACCACAAAAACCATTGAACTTCCTGGCGGGGTAAAGATAGACAGCAGGAAATTACAAACATT
CAGAAAAATGTATGTTGCCACCGGACGCAGTTCGGAATTCTGCAGATATCCAGCACAGTGGCGGCCGCTC
GAGGGAGGCGGTGGATGGAGCCACCCCCAGTTCGAGAAGGGCGGCGGCAGCGGCGGCGGCAGCGGCGGCG
GCAGCTGGAGCCACCCCCAGTTCGAGAAGGGGCCCGTTTAAACCCGCTGATCAGCCTCGACTGTGCCTTC
TAGTTGCCAGCCATCTGTTGTTTGCCCCTCCCCCGTGCCTTCCTTGACCCTGGAAGGTGCCACTCCCACT
GTCCTTTCCTAATAAAATGAGGAAATTGCATCGCATTGTCTGAGTAGGTGTCATTCTATTCTGGGGGGTG
GGGTGGGGCAGGACAGCAAGGGGGAGGATTGGGAAGACAATAGCAGGCATGCTGGGGATGCGGTGGGCTC
TATGGCTTCTGAGGCGGAAAGAACCAGCTGGGGCTCTAGGGGGTATCCCC
[124 nt withheld, positions 2641-2764]
C
[91 nt withheld, positions 2766-2856]
A
[49 nt withheld, positions 2858-2906]
CCTTTGACGTTGGAGTCCACGTTCTTT
[37 nt withheld, positions 2934-2970]
ACCCTATCTCGGTCTATTCTTTTGATTTATAAGGGATTTTGCCGATTTCGGCCTATTGGTTAAAAAATGA
GCTGATTTAACAAAAATTTAACGCGAATTAATTCTGTGGAATGTGTGTCAGTTAGGGTGTGGAAAGTCCC
CAGGCTCCCCAGCAGGCAGAAGTATGCAAAGCATGCATCTCAATTAGTCAGCAACCAGGTGTGGAAAGTC
CCCAGGCTCCCCAGCAGGCAGAAGTATGCAAAGCATGCATCTCAATTAGTCAGCAACCATAGTCCCGCCC
CTAACTCCGCCCATCCCGCCCCTAACTCCGCCCAGTTCCGCCCATTCTCCGCCCCATGGCTGACTAATTT
TTTTTATTTATGCAGAGGCCGAGGCCGCCTCTGCCTCTGAGCTATTCCAGAAGTAGTGAGGAGGCTTTTT
TGGAGGCCTAGGCTTTTGCAAAAAGCTCCCGGGAGCTTGTATATCCATTTTCGGATCTGATCAGCACGTG
TTGACAATTAATCATCGGCATAGTATATCGGCATAGTATAATACGACAAGGTGAGGAACTAAACCATGGC
CAAGTTGACCAGTGCCGTTCCGGTGCTCACCGCGCGCGACGTCGCCGGAGCGGTCGAGTTCTGGACCGAC
CGGCTCGGGTTCTCCCGGGACTTCGTGGAGGACGACTTCGCCGGTGTGGTCCGGGACGACGTGACCCTGT
TCATCAGCGCGGTCCAGGACCAGGTGGTGCCGGACAACACCCTGGCCTGGGTGTGGGTGCGCGGCCTGGA
CGAGCTGTACGCCGAGTGGTCGGAGGTCGTGTCCACGAACTTCCGGGACGCCTCCGGGCCGGCCATGACC
GAGATCGGCGAGCAGCCGTGGGGGCGGGAGTTCGCCCTGCGCGACCCGGCCGGCAACTGCGTGCACTTCG
TGGCCGAGGAGCAGGACTGACACGTGCTACGAGATTTCGATTCCACCGCCGCCTTCTATGAAAGGTTGGG
CTTCGGAATCGTTTTCCGGGACGCCGGCTGGATGATCCTCCAGCGCGGGGATCTCATGCTGGAGTTCTTC
GCCCACCCCAACTTGTTTATTGCAGCTTATAATGGTTACAAATAAAGCAATAGCATCACAAATTTCACAA
ATAAAGCATTTTTTTCACTGCATTCTAGTTGTGGTTTGTCCAAACTCATCAATGTATCTTATCATGTCTG
TATACCGTCGACCTCTAGCTAGAGCTTGGCGTAATCATGGTCATAGCTGTTTCCTGTGTGAAATTGTTAT
CCGCTCACAATTCCACACAACATACGAGCCGGAAGCATAAAGTGTAAAGCCTGGGGTGCCTAATGAGTGA
GCTAACTCACATTAATTGCGTTGCGCTCACTGCCCGCTTTCCAGTCGGGAAACCTGTCGTGCCAGCTGCA
TTAATGAATCGGCCAACGCGCGGGGAGAGGCGGTTTGCGTATTGGGCGCTCTTCCGCTTCCTCGCTCACT
GACTCGCTGCGCTCGGTCGTTCGGCTGCGGCGAGCGGTATCAGCTCACTCAAAGGCGGTAATACGGTTAT
CCACAGAATCAGGGGATAACGCAGGAAAGAACATGTGAGCAAAAGGCCAGCAAAAGGCCAGGAACCGTAA
AAAGGCCGCGTTGCTGGCGTTTTTCCATAGGCTCCGCCCCCCTGACGAGCATCACAAAAATCGACGCTCA
AGTCAGAGGTGGCGAAACCCGACAGGACTATAAAGATACCAGGCGTTTCCCCCTGGAAGCTCCCTCGTGC
GCTCTCCTGTTCCGACCCTGCCGCTTACCGGATACCTGTCCGCCTTTCTCCCTTCGGGAAGCGTGGCGCT
TTCTCATAGCTCACGCTGTAGGTATCTCAGTTCGGTGTAGGTCGTTCGCTCCAAGCTGGGCTGTGTGCAC
GAACCCCCCGTTCAGCCCGACCGCTGCGCCTTATCCGGTAACTATCGTCTTGAGTCCAACCCGGTAAGAC
ACGACTTATCGCCACTGGCAGCAGCCACTGGTAACAGGATTAGCAGAGCGAGGTATGTAGGCGGTGCTAC
AGAGTTCTTGAAGTGGTGGCCTAACTACGGCTACACTAGAAGAACAGTATTTGGTATCTGCGCTCTGCTG
AAGCCAGTTACCTTCGGAAAAAGAGTTGGTAGCTCTTGATCCGGCAAACAAACCACCGCTGGTAGCGGTG
GTTTTTTTGTTTGCAAGCAGCAGATTACGCGCAGAAAAAAAGGATCTCAAGAAGATCCTTTGATCTTTTC
TACGGGGTCTGACGCTCAGTGGAACGAAAACTCACGTTAAGGGATTTTGGTCATGAGATTATCAAAAAGG
ATCTTCACCTAGATCCTTTTAAATTAAAAATGAAGTTTTAAATCAATCTAAAGTATATATGAGTAAACTT
GGTCTGACAGTTACCAATGCTTAATCAGTGAGGCACCTATCTCAGCGATCTGTCTATTTCGTTCATCCAT
AGTTGCCTGACTCCCCGTCGTGTAGATAACTACGATACGGGAGGGCTTACCATCTGGCCCCAGTGCTGCA
ATGATACCGCGAGACCCACGCTCACCGGCTCCAGATTTATCAGCAATAAACCAGCCAGCCGGAAGGGCCG
AGCGCAGAAGTGGTCCTGCAACTTTATCCGCCTCCATCCAGTCTATTAATTGTTGCCGGGAAGCTAGAGT
AAGTAGTTCGCCAGTTAATAGTTTGCGCAACGTTGTTGCCATTGCTACAGGCATCGTGGTGTCACGCTCG
TCGTTTGGTATGGCTTCATTCAGCTCCGGTTCCCAACGATCAAGGCGAGTTACATGATCCCCCATGTTGT
GCAAAAAAGCGGTTAGCTCCTTCGGTCCTCCGATCGTTGTCAGAAGTAAGTTGGCCGCAGTGTTATCACT
CATGGTTATGGCAGCACTGCATAATTCTCTTACTGTCATGCCATCCGTAAGATGCTTTTCTGTGACTGGT
GAGTACTCAACCAAGTCATTCTGAGAATAGTGTATGCGGCGACCGAGTTGCTCTTGCCCGGCGTCAATAC
GGGATAATACCGCGCCACATAGCAGAACTTTAAAAGTGCTCATCATTGGAAAACGTTCTTCGGGGCGAAA
ACTCTCAAGGATCTTACCGCTGTTGAGATCCAGTTCGATGTAACCCACTCGTGCACCCAACTGATCTTCA
GCATCTTTTACTTTCACCAGCGTTTCTGGGTGAGCAAAAACAGGAAGGCAAAATGCCGCAAAAAAGGGAA
TAAGGGCGACACGGAAATGTTGAATACTCATACTCTTCCTTTTTCAATATTATTGAAGCATTTATCAGGG
TTATTGTCTCATGAGCGGATACATATTTGAATGTATTTAGAAAAATAAACAAATAGGGGTTCCGCGCACA
TTTCCCCGAAAAGTGCCACCTGACGTC
